>Addgene plasmid #90087 | pET21b-Caspase-3 | addgene full sequence | sequence record 177317 | Addgene NGS Result
TAATACGACTCACTATAGGGGAATTGTGAGCGGATAACAATTCCCCTCTAGAAATAATTTTGTTTAACTT
TAAGAAGGAGATATACATATGGAGAACACTGAAAACTCAGTGGATTCAAAATCCATTAAAAATTTGGAAC
CAAAGATCATACATGGAAGCGAATCAATGGACTCTGGAATATCCCTGGACAACAGTTATAAAATGGATTA
TCCTGAGATGGGTTTATGTATAATAATTAATAATAAGAATTTTCATAAAAGCACTGGAATGACATCTCGG
TCTGGTACAGATGTCGATGCAGCAAACCTCAGGGAAACATTCAGAAACTTGAAATATGAAGTCAGGAATA
AAAATGATCTTACACGTGAAGAAATTGTGGAATTGATGCGTGATGTTTCTAAAGAAGATCACAGCAAAAG
GAGCAGTTTTGTTTGTGTGCTTCTGAGCCATGGTGAAGAAGGAATAATTTTTGGAACAAATGGACCTGTT
GACCTGAAAAAAATAACAAACTTTTTCAGAGGGGATCGTTGTAGAAGTCTAACTGGAAAACCCAAACTTT
TCATTATTCAGGCCTGCCGTGGTACAGAACTGGACTGTGGCATTGAGACAGACAGTGGTGTTGATGATGA
CATGGCGTGTCATAAAATACCAGTGGAGGCCGACTTCTTGTATGCATACTCCACAGCACCTGGTTATTAT
TCTTGGCGAAATTCAAAGGATGGCTCCTGGTTCATCCAGTCGCTTTGTGCCATGCTGAAACAGTATGCCG
ACAAGCTTGAATTTATGCACATTCTTACCCGGGTTAACCGAAAGGTGGCAACAGAATTTGAGTCCTTTTC
CTTTGACGCTACTTTTCATGCAAAGAAACAGATTCCATGTATTGTTTCCATGCTCACAAAAGAACTCTAT
TTTTATCACCTCGAGCACCACCACCACCACCACTGAGATCCGGCTGCTAACAAAGCCCGAAAGGAAGCTG
AGTTGGCTGCTGCCACCGCTGAGCAATAACTAGCATAACCCCTTGGGGCCTCTAAACGGGTCTTGAGGGG
TTTTTTGCTGAAAGGAGGAACTATATCCGGATTGGCGAATGGG
[124 nt withheld, positions 1094-1217]
C
[91 nt withheld, positions 1219-1309]
A
[49 nt withheld, positions 1311-1359]
CCTTTGACGTTGGAGTCCACGTTCTTT
[37 nt withheld, positions 1387-1423]
ACCCTATCTCGGTCTATTCTTTTGATTTATAAGGGATTTTGCCGATTTCGGCCTATTGGTTAAAAAATGA
GCTGATTTAACAAAAATTTAACGCGAATTTTAACAAAATATTAACGCTTACAATTTAGGTGGCACTTTTC
GGGGAAATGTGCGCGGAACCCCTATTTGTTTATTTTTCTAAATACATTCAAATATGTATCCGCTCATGAG
ACAATAACCCTGATAAATGCTTCAATAATATTGAAAAAGGAAGAGTATGAGTATTCAACATTTCCGTGTC
GCCCTTATTCCCTTTTTTGCGGCATTTTGCCTTCCTGTTTTTGCTCACCCAGAAACGCTGGTGAAAGTAA
AAGATGCTGAAGATCAGTTGGGTGCACGAGTGGGTTACATCGAACTGGATCTCAACAGCGGTAAGATCCT
TGAGAGTTTTCGCCCCGAAGAACGTTTTCCAATGATGAGCACTTTTAAAGTTCTGCTATGTGGCGCGGTA
TTATCCCGTATTGACGCCGGGCAAGAGCAACTCGGTCGCCGCATACACTATTCTCAGAATGACTTGGTTG
AGTACTCACCAGTCACAGAAAAGCATCTTACGGATGGCATGACAGTAAGAGAATTATGCAGTGCTGCCAT
AACCATGAGTGATAACACTGCGGCCAACTTACTTCTGACAACGATCGGAGGACCGAAGGAGCTAACCGCT
TTTTTGCACAACATGGGGGATCATGTAACTCGCCTTGATCGTTGGGAACCGGAGCTGAATGAAGCCATAC
CAAACGACGAGCGTGACACCACGATGCCTGCAGCAATGGCAACAACGTTGCGCAAACTATTAACTGGCGA
ACTACTTACTCTAGCTTCCCGGCAACAATTAATAGACTGGATGGAGGCGGATAAAGTTGCAGGACCACTT
CTGCGCTCGGCCCTTCCGGCTGGCTGGTTTATTGCTGATAAATCTGGAGCCGGTGAGCGTGGGTCTCGCG
GTATCATTGCAGCACTGGGGCCAGATGGTAAGCCCTCCCGTATCGTAGTTATCTACACGACGGGGAGTCA
GGCAACTATGGATGAACGAAATAGACAGATCGCTGAGATAGGTGCCTCACTGATTAAGCATTGGTAACTG
TCAGACCAAGTTTACTCATATATACTTTAGATTGATTTAAAACTTCATTTTTAATTTAAAAGGATCTAGG
TGAAGATCCTTTTTGATAATCTCATGACCAAAATCCCTTAACGTGAGTTTTCGTTCCACTGAGCGTCAGA
CCCCGTAGAAAAGATCAAAGGATCTTCTTGAGATCCTTTTTTTCTGCGCGTAATCTGCTGCTTGCAAACA
AAAAAACCACCGCTACCAGCGGTGGTTTGTTTGCCGGATCAAGAGCTACCAACTCTTTTTCCGAAGGTAA
CTGGCTTCAGCAGAGCGCAGATACCAAATACTGTCCTTCTAGTGTAGCCGTAGTTAGGCCACCACTTCAA
GAACTCTGTAGCACCGCCTACATACCTCGCTCTGCTAATCCTGTTACCAGTGGCTGCTGCCAGTGGCGAT
AAGTCGTGTCTTACCGGGTTGGACTCAAGACGATAGTTACCGGATAAGGCGCAGCGGTCGGGCTGAACGG
GGGGTTCGTGCACACAGCCCAGCTTGGAGCGAACGACCTACACCGAACTGAGATACCTACAGCGTGAGCT
ATGAGAAAGCGCCACGCTTCCCGAAGGGAGAAAGGCGGACAGGTATCCGGTAAGCGGCAGGGTCGGAACA
GGAGAGCGCACGAGGGAGCTTCCAGGGGGAAACGCCTGGTATCTTTATAGTCCTGTCGGGTTTCGCCACC
TCTGACTTGAGCGTCGATTTTTGTGATGCTCGTCAGGGGGGCGGAGCCTATGGAAAAACGCCAGCAACGC
GGCCTTTTTACGGTTCCTGGCCTTTTGCTGGCCTTTTGCTCACATGTTCTTTCCTGCGTTATCCCCTGAT
TCTGTGGATAACCGTATTACCGCCTTTGAGTGAGCTGATACCGCTCGCCGCAGCCGAACGACCGAGCGCA
GCGAGTCAGTGAGCGAGGAAGCGGAAGAGCGCCTGATGCGGTATTTTCTCCTTACGCATCTGTGCGGTAT
TTCACACCGCAATGGTGCACTCTCAGTACAATCTGCTCTGATGCCGCATAGTTAAGCCAGTATACACTCC
GCTATCGCTACGTGACTGGGTCATGGCTGCGCCCCGACACCCGCCAACACCCGCTGACGCGCCCTGACGG
GCTTGTCTGCTCCCGGCATCCGCTTACAGACAAGCTGTGACCGTCTCCGGGAGCTGCATGTGTCAGAGGT
TTTCACCGTCATCACCGAAACGCGCGAGGCAGCTGCGGTAAAGCTCATCAGCGTGGTCGTGAAGCGATTC
ACAGATGTCTGCCTGTTCATCCGCGTCCAGCTCGTTGAGTTTCTCCAGAAGCGTTAATGTCTGGCTTCTG
ATAAAGCGGGCCATGTTAAGGGCGGTTTTTTCCTGTTTGGTCACTGATGCCTCCGTGTAAGGGGGATTTC
TGTTCATGGGGGTAATGATACCGATGAAACGAGAGAGGATGCTCACGATACGGGTTACTGATGATGAACA
TGCCCGGTTACTGGAACGTTGTGAGGGTAAACAACTGGCGGTATGGATGCGGCGGGACCAGAGAAAAATC
ACTCAGGGTCAATGCCAGCGCTTCGTTAATACAGATGTAGGTGTTCCACAGGGTAGCCAGCAGCATCCTG
CGATGCAGATCCGGAACATAATGGTGCAGGGCGCTGACTTCCGCGTTTCCAGACTTTACGAAACACGGAA
ACCGAAGACCATTCATGTTGTTGCTCAGGTCGCAGACGTTTTGCAGCAGCAGTCGCTTCACGTTCGCTCG
CGTATCGGTGATTCATTCTGCTAACCAGTAAGGCAACCCCGCCAGCCTAGCCGGGTCCTCAACGACAGGA
GCACGATCATGCGCACCCGTGGGGCCGCCATGCCGGCGATAATGGCCTGCTTCTCGCCGAAACGTTTGGT
GGCGGGACCAGTGACGAAGGCTTGAGCGAGGGCGTGCAAGATTCCGAATACCGCAAGCGACAGGCCGATC
ATCGTCGCGCTCCAGCGAAAGCGGTCCTCGCCGAAAATGACCCAGAGCGCTGCCGGCACCTGTCCTACGA
GTTGCATGATAAAGAAGACAGTCATAAGTGCGGCGACGATAGTCATGCCCCGCGCCCACCGGAAGGAGCT
GACTGGGTTGAAGGCTCTCAAGGGCATCGGTCGAGATCCCGGTGCCTAATGAGTGAGCTAACTTACATTA
ATTGCGTTGCGCTCACTGCCCGCTTTCCAGTCGGGAAACCTGTCGTGCCAGCTGCATTAATGAATCGGCC
AACGCGCGGGGAGAGGCGGTTTGCGTATTGGGCGCCAGGGTGGTTTTTCTTTTCACCAGTGAGACGGGCA
ACAGCTGATTGCCCTTCACCGCCTGGCCCTGAGAGAGTTGCAGCAAGCGGTCCACGCTGGTTTGCCCCAG
CAGGCGAAAATCCTGTTTGATGGTGGTTAACGGCGGGATATAACATGAGCTGTCTTCGGTATCGTCGTAT
CCCACTACCGAGATATCCGCACCAACGCGCAGCCCGGACTCGGTAATGGCGCGCATTGCGCCCAGCGCCA
TCTGATCGTTGGCAACCAGCATCGCAGTGGGAACGATGCCCTCATTCAGCATTTGCATGGTTTGTTGAAA
ACCGGACATGGCACTCCAGTCGCCTTCCCGTTCCGCTATCGGCTGAATTTGATTGCGAGTGAGATATTTA
TGCCAGCCAGCCAGACGCAGACGCGCCGAGACAGAACTTAATGGGCCCGCTAACAGCGCGATTTGCTGGT
GACCCAATGCGACCAGATGCTCCACGCCCAGTCGCGTACCGTCTTCATGGGAGAAAATAATACTGTTGAT
GGGTGTCTGGTCAGAGACATCAAGAAATAACGCCGGAACATTAGTGCAGGCAGCTTCCACAGCAATGGCA
TCCTGGTCATCCAGCGGATAGTTAATGATCAGCCCACTGACGCGTTGCGCGAGAAGATTGTGCACCGCCG
CTTTACAGGCTTCGACGCCGCTTCGTTCTACCATCGACACCACCACGCTGGCACCCAGTTGATCGGCGCG
AGATTTAATCGCCGCGACAATTTGCGACGGCGCGTGCAGGGCCAGACTGGAGGTGGCAACGCCAATCAGC
AACGACTGTTTGCCCGCCAGTTGTTGTGCCACGCGGTTGGGAATGTAATTCAGCTCCGCCATCGCCGCTT
CCACTTTTTCCCGCGTTTTCGCAGAAACGTGGCTGGCCTGGTTCACCACGCGGGAAACGGTCTGATAAGA
GACACCGGCATACTCTGCGACATCGTATAACGTTACTGGTTTCACATTCACCACCCTGAATTGACTCTCT
TCCGGGCGCTATCATGCCATACCGCGAAAGGTTTTGCGCCATTCGATGGTGTCCGGGATCTCGACGCTCT
CCCTTATGCGACTCCTGCATTAGGAAGCAGCCCAGTAGTAGGTTGAGGCCGTTGAGCACCGCCGCCGCAA
GGAATGGTGCATGCAAGGAGATGGCGCCCAACAGTCCCCCGGCCACGGGGCCTGCCACCATACCCACGCC
GAAACAAGCGCTCATGAGCCCGAAGTGGCGAGCCCGATCTTCCCCATCGGTGATGTCGGCGATATAGGCG
CCAGCAACCGCACCTGTGGCGCCGGTGATGCCGGCCACGATGCGTCCGGCGTAGAGGATCGAGATCTCGA
TCCCGCGAAAT
Features (pLannotate 1.2.2; 19 found; start..end, strand, type, name):
      1..19      +  promoter       T7 promoter: promoter for bacteriophage T7 RNA polymerase
     20..44      +  protein_bind   lac operator: The lac repressor binds to the lac operator to inhibit transcription in E. coli. This inhibition can be relieved by adding lactose or isopropyl-β-D-thiogalactopyranoside (IPTG). lac repressor encoded by lacI
     59..81      +  RBS            RBS: efficient ribosome binding site from bacteriophage T7 gene 10 (Olins and Rangwala, 1989)
     89..919     +  CDS            CASP3: CASP3_HUMAN - Also known as CPP32. Experimental evidence at protein level: Swiss-Prot protein existence level 1. Involved in the activation cascade of caspases responsible for apoptosis execution (PubMed:7596430). At the onset of apoptosis it proteolytically cleaves poly(ADP-ribose) polymerase (PARP) at a '216- Asp-|-Gly-217' bond (PubMed:7774019). Cleaves and activates sterol regulatory element binding proteins (SREBPs) between the basic helix- loop-helix leucine zipper domain and the membrane attachment domain. Cleaves and activates caspase-6, -7 and -9 (PubMed:7596430). Involved in the clea
    926..943     +  CDS            9xHis (fragment): 9xHis affinity tag
    953..1002    +  CDS            SET1 (fragment): solubility-enhancement tag derived from T7 phage gene 10B
   1010..1057    +  terminator     T7 terminator: transcription terminator for bacteriophage T7 RNA polymerase
   1094..1522    +  rep_origin     f1 ori (sequence partly withheld): f1 bacteriophage origin of replication; arrow indicates direction of (+) strand synthesis
   1575..1679    +  promoter       AmpR promoter: bla
   1680..2540    +  CDS            AmpR: β-lactamase; bla; confers resistance to ampicillin, carbenicillin, and related antibiotics
   2711..3299    +  rep_origin     ori: high-copy-number ColE1/pMB1/pBR322/pUC origin of replication
   3485..3624    -  misc_feature   bom: basis of mobility region from pBR322
   3726..3917    -  CDS            rop: Rop protein, which maintains plasmids at low copy number; rop
   3934..4314    +  CDS            YPB1_ECOLX: Protein predicted: Swiss-Prot protein existence level 4. From Escherichia coli.
   4386..4677    -  CDS            TcR (fragment): tetracycline efflux protein; tet; confers resistance to tetracycline
   4692..4713    -  protein_bind   CAP binding site: CAP binding activates transcription in the presence of cAMP. E. coli catabolite activator protein
   4726..5808    -  CDS            lacI: lac repressor; lacI; The lac repressor binds to the lac operator to inhibit transcription in E. coli. This inhibition can be relieved by adding lactose or isopropyl-β-D-thiogalactopyranoside (IPTG).
   5809..5886    -  promoter       lacI promoter: lacI
   5894..6173    -  CDS            TcR (fragment): tetracycline efflux protein; tet; confers resistance to tetracycline
