[The description below was written by a language model from this plasmid's Addgene catalogue record and pLannotate feature annotations shown in this document.]
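Description:
pET21b-Caspase-3 is a bacterial expression plasmid of about 6.2 kb, built on the pET21b backbone, that produces wild-type human caspase-3 (CASP3, also called CPP32) in E. coli. It replicates from a ColE1/pMB1-type origin and is selected with ampicillin through the β-lactamase (AmpR) gene. The catalogue lists it as high copy, although the feature table also shows the pBR322-derived rop gene and bom region, which normally moderate copy number. An f1 phage origin is present for single-stranded DNA production. Short tetracycline-resistance fragments and a predicted E. coli ORF appear to be non-functional leftovers from the pBR322 lineage of the backbone.

The expression cassette follows the standard pET design. A T7 promoter is immediately followed by a lac operator, then the strong ribosome binding site from T7 gene 10, the CASP3 coding sequence (831 bp as annotated), a short C-terminal polyhistidine tag supplied by the backbone, and the T7 terminator. The plasmid also carries lacI with its own promoter, so the lac repressor keeps transcription off until IPTG or lactose is added. Expression requires a host that provides T7 RNA polymerase. A small annotation between the His tag and the terminator, labelled as a T7 gene 10B solubility-tag fragment, is probably just a match to backbone sequence rather than a designed fusion. The restriction sites used for cloning are not recorded.

The construct is suited to inducible overproduction of caspase-3, followed by purification on metal-affinity resin via the His tag. The associated publication concerns the conformation of the procaspase-3 dimer, consistent with biochemical and structural studies of this apoptosis executioner protease.
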