Addgene plasmid #90087: pET21b-Caspase-3
Purpose: Expresses wild type caspase 3 in bacterial cells
Depositing lab: Clay Clark. Depositing organization: University of Texas at Arlington. Publication: Removal of the pro-domain does not affect the conformation of the procaspase-3 dimer. Pop C, Chen YR, Smith B, Bose K, Bobay B, Tripathy A, Franzen S, Clark AC. Biochemistry. 2001 Nov 27;40(47):14224-35. bi011037e PubMed 11714276.
Backbone
  Vector backbone: pET21b
  Vector type: Bacterial Expression
Growth in bacteria
  Bacterial resistance: Ampicillin, 100 μg/mL
  Growth temperature: 37°C
  Growth strain: DH5alpha
  Copy number: High Copy
Gene/Insert
  Gene/Insert name: Caspase 3
  Species: H. sapiens (human)
  Mutation: Wild type
  Entrez Gene: CASP3 (a.k.a. CPP32, CPP32B, SCA-1)
  Tag / fusion protein: His tag (C terminal on backbone)
  Cloning method: Restriction Enzyme; 5′ cloning site Unknown (unknown if destroyed); 3′ cloning site Unknown (unknown if destroyed)
Terms and licenses: Academic/Nonprofit Terms; Industry Terms: Not Available to Industry
How to cite: pET21b-Caspase-3 was a gift from Clay Clark (Addgene plasmid # 90087 ; http://n2t.net/addgene:90087 ; RRID:Addgene_90087)
